>Addgene plasmid #135946 | pCS2+8 Flag2AUF1(p42) | depositor full sequence | sequence record 262607 | pCS2+8 Flag2AUF1(p42) sequence 5207 bps
CGCCATTCTGCCTGGGGACGTCGGAGCAAGCTTGATTTAGGTGACACTATAGAATACAAGCTACTTGTTC
TTTTTGCAGGATCCACTAGTGGCGCGCCATTAATTAAAGGCCGGCCAGCGATCGCCGGACATCGATTCCC
ACCATGGACTATAAGGATGACGACGATAAGGATTACAAAGACGATGATGACAAAGGGTCCATGTCGGAGG
AGCAGTTCGGCGGGGACGGGGCGGCGGCAGCGGCAACGGCGGCGGTAGGCGGCTCGGCGGGCGAGCAGGA
GGGAGCCATGGTGGCGGCGACACAGGGGGCAGCGGCGGCGGCGGGAAGCGGAGCCGGGACCGGGGGCGGA
ACCGCGTCTGGAGGCACCGAAGGGGGCAGCGCCGAGTCGGAGGGGGCGAAGATTGACGCCAGTAAGAACG
AGGAGGATGAAGGGAAAATGTTTATAGGAGGCCTTAGCTGGGACACTACAAAGAAAGATCTGAAGGACTA
CTTTTCCAAATTTGGTGAAGTTGTAGACTGCACTCTGAAGTTAGATCCTATCACAGGGCGATCAAGGGGT
TTTGGCTTTGTGCTATTTAAAGAATCGGAGAGTGTAGATAAGGTCATGGATCAAAAAGAACATAAATTGA
ATGGGAAGGTGATTGATCCTAAAAGGGCCAAAGCCATGAAAACAAAAGAGCCGGTTAAAAAAATTTTTGT
TGGTGGCCTTTCTCCAGATACACCTGAAGAGAAAATAAGGGAGTACTTTGGTGGTTTTGGTGAGGTGGAA
TCCATAGAGCTCCCCATGGACAACAAGACCAATAAGAGGCGTGGGTTCTGCTTTATTACCTTTAAGGAAG
AAGAACCAGTGAAGAAGATAATGGAAAAGAAATACCACAATGTTGGTCTTAGTAAATGTGAAATAAAAGT
AGCCATGTCGAAGGAACAATATCAGCAACAGCAACAGTGGGGATCTAGAGGAGGATTTGCAGGAAGAGCT
CGTGGAAGAGGTGGTGGCCCCAGTCAAAACTGGAACCAGGGATATAGTAACTATTGGAATCAAGGCTATG
GCAACTATGGATATAACAGCCAAGGTTACGGTGGTTATGGAGGATATGACTACACTGGTTACAACAACTA
CTATGGATATGGTGATTATAGCAACCAGCAGAGTGGTTATGGGAAGGTATCCAGGCGAGGTGGTCATCAA
AATAGCTACAAACCATACTAAAAGGCCTCTCGAGCCTCTAGAACTATAGTGAGTCGTATTACGTAGATCC
AGACATGATAAGATACATTGATGAGTTTGGACAAACCACAACTAGAATGCAGTGAAAAAAATGCTTTATT
TGTGAAATTTGTGATGCTATTGCTTTATTTGTAACCATTATAAGCTGCAATAAACAAGTTAACAACAACA
ATTGCATTCATTTTATGTTTCAGGTTCAGGGGGAGGTGTGGGAGGTTTTTTAATTCGCGGCCGCGGCGCC
AATGCATTGGGCCCGGTACCCAGCTTTTGTTCCCTTTAGTGAGGGTTAATTGCGCGCTTGGCGTAATCAT
GGTCATAGCTGTTTCCTGTGTGAAATTGTTATCCGCTCACAATTCCACACAACATACGAGCCGGAAGCAT
AAAGTGTAAAGCCTGGGGTGCCTAATGAGTGAGCTAACTCACATTAATTGCGTTGCGCTCACTGCCCGCT
TTCCAGTCGGGAAACCTGTCGTGCCAGCTGCATTAATGAATCGGCCAACGCGCGGGGAGAGGCGGTTTGC
GTATTGGGCGCTCTTCCGCTTCCTCGCTCACTGACTCGCTGCGCTCGGTCGTTCGGCTGCGGCGAGCGGT
ATCAGCTCACTCAAAGGCGGTAATACGGTTATCCACAGAATCAGGGGATAACGCAGGAAAGAACATGTGA
GCAAAAGGCCAGCAAAAGGCCAGGAACCGTAAAAAGGCCGCGTTGCTGGCGTTTTTCCATAGGCTCCGCC
CCCCTGACGAGCATCACAAAAATCGACGCTCAAGTCAGAGGTGGCGAAACCCGACAGGACTATAAAGATA
CCAGGCGTTTCCCCCTGGAAGCTCCCTCGTGCGCTCTCCTGTTCCGACCCTGCCGCTTACCGGATACCTG
TCCGCCTTTCTCCCTTCGGGAAGCGTGGCGCTTTCTCATAGCTCACGCTGTAGGTATCTCAGTTCGGTGT
AGGTCGTTCGCTCCAAGCTGGGCTGTGTGCACGAACCCCCCGTTCAGCCCGACCGCTGCGCCTTATCCGG
TAACTATCGTCTTGAGTCCAACCCGGTAAGACACGACTTATCGCCACTGGCAGCAGCCACTGGTAACAGG
ATTAGCAGAGCGAGGTATGTAGGCGGTGCTACAGAGTTCTTGAAGTGGTGGCCTAACTACGGCTACACTA
GAAGGACAGTATTTGGTATCTGCGCTCTGCTGAAGCCAGTTACCTTCGGAAAAAGAGTTGGTAGCTCTTG
ATCCGGCAAACAAACCACCGCTGGTAGCGGTGGTTTTTTTGTTTGCAAGCAGCAGATTACGCGCAGAAAA
AAAGGATCTCAAGAAGATCCTTTGATCTTTTCTACGGGGTCTGACGCTCAGTGGAACGAAAACTCACGTT
AAGGGATTTTGGTCATGAGATTATCAAAAAGGATCTTCACCTAGATCCTTTTAAATTAAAAATGAAGTTT
TAAATCAATCTAAAGTATATATGAGTAAACTTGGTCTGACAGTTACCAATGCTTAATCAGTGAGGCACCT
ATCTCAGCGATCTGTCTATTTCGTTCATCCATAGTTGCCTGACTCCCCGTCGTGTAGATAACTACGATAC
GGGAGGGCTTACCATCTGGCCCCAGTGCTGCAATGATACCGCGAGACCCACGCTCACCGGCTCCAGATTT
ATCAGCAATAAACCAGCCAGCCGGAAGGGCCGAGCGCAGAAGTGGTCCTGCAACTTTATCCGCCTCCATC
CAGTCTATTAATTGTTGCCGGGAAGCTAGAGTAAGTAGTTCGCCAGTTAATAGTTTGCGCAACGTTGTTG
CCATTGCTACAGGCATCGTGGTGTCACGCTCGTCGTTTGGTATGGCTTCATTCAGCTCCGGTTCCCAACG
ATCAAGGCGAGTTACATGATCCCCCATGTTGTGCAAAAAAGCGGTTAGCTCCTTCGGTCCTCCGATCGTT
GTCAGAAGTAAGTTGGCCGCAGTGTTATCACTCATGGTTATGGCAGCACTGCATAATTCTCTTACTGTCA
TGCCATCCGTAAGATGCTTTTCTGTGACTGGTGAGTACTCAACCAAGTCATTCTGAGAATAGTGTATGCG
GCGACCGAGTTGCTCTTGCCCGGCGTCAATACGGGATAATACCGCGCCACATAGCAGAACTTTAAAAGTG
CTCATCATTGGAAAACGTTCTTCGGGGCGAAAACTCTCAAGGATCTTACCGCTGTTGAGATCCAGTTCGA
TGTAACCCACTCGTGCACCCAACTGATCTTCAGCATCTTTTACTTTCACCAGCGTTTCTGGGTGAGCAAA
AACAGGAAGGCAAAATGCCGCAAAAAAGGGAATAAGGGCGACACGGAAATGTTGAATACTCATACTCTTC
CTTTTTCAATATTATTGAAGCATTTATCAGGGTTATTGTCTCATGAGCGGATACATATTTGAATGTATTT
AGAAAAATAAACAAATAGGGGTTCCGCGCACATTTCCCCGAAAAGTGCCACCTAAATTGTAAGCGTTAAT
ATTTTGTTAAAATTCGCGTTAAATTTTTGTTAAATCAGCTCATTTTTTAACCAATAGGCCGAAATCGGCA
AAATCCCTTATAAATCAAAAGAATAGACCGAGATAGGGT
[37 nt withheld, positions 3820-3856]
AAAGAACGTGGACTCCAACGTCAAAGG
[49 nt withheld, positions 3884-3932]
T
[91 nt withheld, positions 3934-4024]
G
[124 nt withheld, positions 4026-4149]
CCCATTCGCCATTCAGGCTGCGCAACTGTTGGGAAGGGCGATCGGTGCGGGCCTCTTCGCTATTACGCCA
GTCGACCATAGCCAATTCAATATGGCGTATATGGACTCATGCCAATTCAATATGGTGGATCTGGACCTGT
GCCAATTCAATATGGCGTATATGGACTCGTGCCAATTCAATATGGTGGATCTGGACCCCAGCCAATTCAA
TATGGCGGACTTGGCACCATGCCAATTCAATATGGCGGACTTGGCACTGTGCCAACTGGGGAGGGGTCTA
CTTGGCACGGTGCCAAGTTTGAGGAGGGGTCTTGGCCCTGTGCCAAGTCCGCCATATTGAATTGGCATGG
TGCCAATAATGGCGGCCATATTGGCTATATGCCAGGATCAATATATAGGCAATATCCAATATGGCCCTAT
GCCAATATGGCTATTGGCCAGGTTCAATACTATGTATTGGCCCTATGCCATATAGTATTCCATATATGGG
TTTTCCTATTGACGTAGATAGCCCCTCCCAATGGGCGGTCCCATATACCATATATGGGGCTTCCTAATAC
CGCCCATAGCCACTCCCCCATTGACGTCAATGGTCTCTATATATGGTCTTTCCTATTGACGTCATATGGG
CGGTCCTATTGACGTATATGGCGCCTCCCCCATTGACGTCAATTACGGTAAATGGCCCGCCTGGCTCAAT
GCCCATTGACGTCAATAGGACCACCCACCATTGACGTCAATGGGATGGCTCATTGCCCATTCATATCCGT
TCTCACGCCCCCTATTGACGTCAATGACGGTAAATGGCCCACTTGGCAGTACATCAATATCTATTAATAG
TAACTTGGCAAGTACATTACTATTGGAAGGACGCCAGGGTACATTGGCAGTACTCCCATTGACGTCAATG
GCGGTAAATGGCCCGCGATGGCTGCCAAGTACATCCCCATTGACGTCAATGGGGAGGGGCAATGACGCAA
ATGGGCGTTCCATTGACGTAAATGGGCGGTAGGCGTGCCTAATGGGAGGTCTATATAAGCAATGCTCGTT
TAGGGAAC
Features (pLannotate 1.2.2; 16 found; start..end, strand, type, name):
     35..53      +  promoter       SP6 promoter: promoter for bacteriophage SP6 RNA polymerase
    153..171     +  CDS            3xFLAG (fragment): three tandem FLAG® epitope tags
    201..1208    +  CDS            HNRNPD (fragment): HNRPD_HUMAN - Also known as AUF1, HNRPD. Experimental evidence at protein level: Swiss-Prot protein existence level 1. Binds with high affinity to RNA molecules that contain AU- rich elements (AREs) found within the 3'-UTR of many proto-oncogenes and cytokine mRNAs. Also binds to double- and single-stranded DNA sequences in a specific manner and functions a transcription factor. Each of the RNA-binding domains specifically can bind solely to a single-stranded non-monotonous 5'-UUAG-3' sequence and also weaker to the single-stranded 5'-TTAGGG-3' telomeric DNA repeat. Binds RNA oligonucleotides
   1234..1251    -  promoter       T7 promoter (fragment): promoter for bacteriophage T7 RNA polymerase
   1256..1390    -  polyA_signal   SV40 poly(A) signal: SV40 polyadenylation signal
   1503..1521    -  promoter       T3 promoter: promoter for bacteriophage T3 RNA polymerase
   1566..1582    -  protein_bind   lac operator: The lac repressor binds to the lac operator to inhibit transcription in E. coli. This inhibition can be relieved by adding lactose or isopropyl-β-D-thiogalactopyranoside (IPTG). lac repressor encoded by lacI
   1590..1620    -  promoter       lac promoter: promoter for the E. coli lac operon
   1635..1656    -  protein_bind   CAP binding site: CAP binding activates transcription in the presence of cAMP. E. coli catabolite activator protein
   1669..1761    -  CDS            lacI (fragment): lac repressor; lacI; The lac repressor binds to the lac operator to inhibit transcription in E. coli. This inhibition can be relieved by adding lactose or isopropyl-β-D-thiogalactopyranoside (IPTG).
   1944..2532    -  rep_origin     ori: high-copy-number ColE1/pMB1/pBR322/pUC origin of replication
   2703..3563    -  CDS            AmpR: β-lactamase; bla; confers resistance to ampicillin, carbenicillin, and related antibiotics
   3564..3668    -  promoter       AmpR promoter: bla
   3721..4149    -  rep_origin     f1 ori (sequence partly withheld): f1 bacteriophage origin of replication; arrow indicates direction of (+) strand synthesis
   4154..4220    -  CDS            lacZα (fragment): LacZα fragment of β-galactosidase; lacZ fragment
   4223..5207    +  promoter       CMV IE94 promoter: enhancer/promoter region of simian cytomegalovirus major immediate early transcription unit IE94
