>Addgene plasmid #135946 | pCS2+8 Flag2AUF1(p42) | addgene full sequence | sequence record 268760 | Addgene NGS Result
GCCAATTCAATATGGCGTATATGGACTCATGCCAATTCAATATGGTGGATCTGGACCTGTGCCAATTCAA
TATGGCGTATATGGACTCGTGCCAATTCAATATGGTGGATCTGGACCCCAGCCAATTCAATATGGCGGAC
TTGGCACCATGCCAATTCAATATGGCGGACCTGGCACTGTGCCAACTGGGGAGGGGTCTACTTGGCACGG
TGCCAAGTTTGAGGAGGGGTCTTGGCCCTGTGCCAAGTCCGCCATATTGAATTGGCATGGTGCCAATAAT
GGCGGCCATATTGGCTATATGCCAGGATCAATATATAGGCAATATCCAATATGGCCCTATGCCAATATGG
CTATTGGCCAGGTTCAATACTATGTATTGGCCCTATGCCATATAGTATTCCATATATGGGTTTTCCTATT
GACGTAGATAGCCCCTCCCAATGGGCGGTCCCATATACCATATATGGGGCTTCCTAATACCGCCCATAGC
CACTCCCCCATTGACGTCAATGGTCTCTATATATGGTCTTTCCTATTGACGTCATATGGGCGGTCCTATT
GACGTATATGGCGCCTCCCCCATTGACGTCAATTACGGTAAATGGCCCGCCTGGCTCAATGCCCATTGAC
GTCAATAGGACCACCCACCATTGACGTCAATGGGATGGCTCATTGCCCATTCATATCCGTTCTCACGCCC
CCTATTGACGTCAATGACGGTAAATGGCCCACTTGGCAGTACATCAATATCTATTAATAGTAACTTGGCA
AGTACATTACTATTGGAAGTACGCCAGGGTACATTGGCAGTACTCCCATTGACGTCAATGGCGGTAAATG
GCCCGCGATGGCTGCCAAGTACATCCCCATTGACGTCAATGGGGAGGGGCAATGACGCAAATGGGCGTTC
CATTGACGTAAATGGGCGGTAGGCGTGCCTAATGGGAGGTCTATATAAGCAATGCTCGTTTAGGGAACCG
CCATTCTGCCTGGGGACGTCGGAGCAAGCTTGATTTAGGTGACACTATAGAATACAAGCTACTTGTTCTT
TTTGCAGGATCCACTAGTGGCCGCCATTAATTAAAGGCCGGCCAGCGATCGCCGGACATCGATTCCCACC
ATGGACTATAAGGATGACGACGATAAGGATTACAAAGACGATGATGACAAAGGGTCCATGTCGGAGGAGC
AGTTCGGCGGGGACGGGGCGGCGGCAGCGGCAACGGCGGCGGTAGGCGGCTCGGCGGGCGAGCAGGAGGG
AGCCATGGTGGCGGCGACACAGGGGGCAGCGGCGGCGGCGGGAAGCGGAGCCGGGACCGGGGGCGGAACC
GCGTCTGGAGGCACCGAAGGGGGCAGCGCCGAGTCGGAGGGGGCGAAGATTGACGCCAGTAAGAACGAGG
AGGATGAAGGGAAAATGTTTATAGGAGGCCTTAGCTGGGACACTACAAAGAAAGATCTGAAGGACTACTT
TTCCAAATTTGGTGAAGTTGTAGACTGCACTCTGAAGTTAGATCCTATCACAGGGCGATCAAGGGGTTTT
GGCTTTGTGCTATTTAAAGAATCGGAGAGTGTAGATAAGGTCATGGATCAAAAAGAACATAAATTGAATG
GGAAGGTGATTGATCCTAAAAGGGCCAAAGCCATGAAAACAAAAGAGCCGGTTAAAAAAATTTTTGTTGG
TGGCCTTTCTCCAGATACACCTGAAGAGAAAATAAGGGAGTACTTTGGTGGTTTTGGTGAGGTGGAATCC
ATAGAGCTCCCCATGGACAACAAGACCAATAAGAGGCGTGGGTTCTGCTTTATTACCTTTAAGGAAGAAG
AACCAGTGAAGAAGATAATGGAAAAGAAATACCACAATGTTGGTCTTAGTAAATGTGAAATAAAAGTAGC
CATGTCGAAGGAACAATATCAGCAACAGCAACAGTGGGGATCTAGAGGAGGATTTGCAGGAAGAGCTCGT
GGAAGAGGTGGTGGCCCCAGTCAAAACTGGAACCAGGGATATAGTAACTATTGGAATCAAGGCTATGGCA
ACTATGGATATAACAGCCAAGGTTACGGTGGTTATGGAGGATATGACTACACTGGTTACAACAACTACTA
TGGATATGGTGATTATAGCAACCAGCAGAGTGGTTATGGGAAGGTATCCAGGCGAGGTGGTCATCAAAAT
AGCTACAAACCATACTAAAAGGCCTCTCGAGCCTCTAGAACTATAGTGAGTCGTATTACGTAGATCCAGA
CATGATAAGATACATTGATGAGTTTGGACAAACCACAACTAGAATGCAGTGAAAAAAATGCTTTATTTGT
GAAATTTGTGATGCTATTGCTTTATTTGTAACCATTATAAGCTGCAATAAACAAGTTAACAACAACAATT
GCATTCATTTTATGTTTCAGGTTCAGGGGGAGGTGTGGGAGGTTTTTTAATTCGCGGCCGCGGCGCCAAT
GCATTGGGCCCGGTACCCAGCTTTTGTTCCCTTTAGTGAGGGTTAATTGCGCGCTTGGCGTAATCATGGT
CATAGCTGTTTCCTGTGTGAAATTGTTATCCGCTCACAATTCCACACAACATACGAGCCGGGAGCATAAA
GTGTAAAGCCTGGGGTGCCTAATGAGTGAGCTAACTCACATTAATTGCGTTGCGCTCACTGCCCGCTTTC
CAGTCGGGAAACCTGTCGTGCCAGCTGCATTAATGAATCGGCCAACGCGCGGGGAGAGGCGGTTTGCGTA
TTGGGCGCTCTTCCGCTTCCTCGCTCACTGACTCGCTGCGCTCGGTCGTTCGGCTGCGGCGAGCGGTATC
AGCTCACTCAAAGGCGGTAATACGGTTATCCACAGAATCAGGGGATAACGCAGGAAAGAACATGTGAGCA
AAAGGCCAGCAAAAGGCCAGGAACCGTAAAAAGGCCGCGTTGCTGGCGTTTTTCCATAGGCTCCGCCCCC
CTGACGAGCATCACAAAAATCGACGCTCAAGTCAGAGGTGGCGAAACCCGACAGGACTATAAAGATACCA
GGCGTTTCCCCCTGGAAGCTCCCTCGTGCGCTCTCCTGTTCCGACCCTGCCGCTTACCGGATACCTGTCC
GCCTTTCTCCCTTCGGGAAGCGTGGCGCTTTCTCATAGCTCACGCTGTAGGTATCTCAGTTCGGTGTAGG
TCGTTCGCTCCAAGCTGGGCTGTGTGCACGAACCCCCCGTTCAGCCCGACCGCTGCGCCTTATCCGGTAA
CTATCGTCTTGAGTCCAACCCGGTAAGACACGACTTATCGCCACTGGCAGCAGCCACTGGTAACAGGATT
AGCAGAGCGAGGTATGTAGGCGGTGCTACAGAGTTCTTGAAGTGGTGGCCTAACTACGGCTACACTAGAA
GAACAGTATTTGGTATCTGCGCTCTGCTGAAGCCAGTTACCTTCGGAAAAAGAGTTGGTAGCTCTTGATC
CGGCAAACAAACCACCGCTGGTAGCGGTGGTTTTTTTGTTTGCAAGCAGCAGATTACGCGCAGAAAAAAA
GGATCTCAAGAAGATCCTTTGATCTTTTCTACGGGGTCTGACGCTCAGTGGAACGAAAACTCACGTTAAG
GGATTTTGGTCATGAGATTATCAAAAAGGATCTTCACCTAGATCCTTTTAAATTAAAAATGAAGTTTTAA
ATCAATCTAAAGTATATATGAGTAAACTTGGTCTGACAGTTACCAATGCTTAATCAGTGAGGCACCTATC
TCAGCGATCTGTCTATTTCGTTCATCCATAGTTGCCTGACTCCCCGTCGTGTAGATAACTACGATACGGG
AGGGCTTACCATCTGGCCCCAGTGCTGCAATGATACCGCGAGACCCACGCTCACCGGCTCCAGATTTATC
AGCAATAAACCAGCCAGCCGGAAGGGCCGAGCGCAGAAGTGGTCCTGCAACTTTATCCGCCTCCATCCAG
TCTATTAATTGTTGCCGGGAAGCTAGAGTAAGTAGTTCGCCAGTTAATAGTTTGCGCAACGTTGTTGCCA
TTGCTACAGGCATCGTGGTGTCACGCTCGTCGTTTGGTATGGCTTCATTCAGCTCCGGTTCCCAACGATC
AAGGCGAGTTACATGATCCCCCATGTTGTGCAAAAAAGCGGTTAGCTCCTTCGGTCCTCCGATCGTTGTC
AGAAGTAAGTTGGCCGCAGTGTTATCACTCATGGTTATGGCAGCACTGCATAATTCTCTTACTGTCATGC
CATCCGTAAGATGCTTTTCTGTGACTGGTGAGTACTCAACCAAGTCATTCTGAGAATAGTGTATGCGGCG
ACCGAGTTGCTCTTGCCCGGCGTCAATACGGGATAATACCGCGCCACATAGCAGAACTTTAAAAGTGCTC
ATCATTGGAAAACGTTCTTCGGGGCGAAAACTCTCAAGGATCTTACCGCTGTTGAGATCCAGTTCGATGT
AACCCACTCGTGCACCCAACTGATCTTCAGCATCTTTTACTTTCACCAGCGTTTCTGGGTGAGCAAAAAC
AGGAAGGCAAAATGCCGCAAAAAAGGGAATAAGGGCGACACGGAAATGTTGAATACTCATACTCTTCCTT
TTTCAATATTATTGAAGCATTTATCAGGGTTATTGTCTCATGAGCGGATACATATTTGAATGTATTTAGA
AAAATAAACAAATAGGGGTTCCGCGCACATTTCCCCGAAAAGTGCCACCTAAATTGTAAGCGTTAATATT
TTGTTAAAATTCGCGTTAAATTTTTGTTAAATCAGCTCATTTTTTAACCAATAGGCCGAAATCGGCAAAA
TCCCTTATAAATCAAAAGAATAGACCGAGATAGGGT
[37 nt withheld, positions 4797-4833]
AAAGAACGTGGACTCCAACGTCAAAGG
[49 nt withheld, positions 4861-4909]
T
[91 nt withheld, positions 4911-5001]
G
[124 nt withheld, positions 5003-5126]
CCCATTCGCCATTCAGGCTGCGCAACTGTTGGGAAGGGCGATCGGTGCGGGCCTCTTCGCTATTACGCCA
GTCGACC
Features (pLannotate 1.2.2; 16 found; start..end, strand, type, name):
      1..978     +  promoter       CMV IE94 promoter: enhancer/promoter region of simian cytomegalovirus major immediate early transcription unit IE94
   1013..1031    +  promoter       SP6 promoter: promoter for bacteriophage SP6 RNA polymerase
   1130..1148    +  CDS            3xFLAG (fragment): three tandem FLAG® epitope tags
   1178..2185    +  CDS            HNRNPD (fragment): HNRPD_HUMAN - Also known as AUF1, HNRPD. Experimental evidence at protein level: Swiss-Prot protein existence level 1. Binds with high affinity to RNA molecules that contain AU- rich elements (AREs) found within the 3'-UTR of many proto-oncogenes and cytokine mRNAs. Also binds to double- and single-stranded DNA sequences in a specific manner and functions a transcription factor. Each of the RNA-binding domains specifically can bind solely to a single-stranded non-monotonous 5'-UUAG-3' sequence and also weaker to the single-stranded 5'-TTAGGG-3' telomeric DNA repeat. Binds RNA oligonucleotides
   2211..2228    -  promoter       T7 promoter (fragment): promoter for bacteriophage T7 RNA polymerase
   2233..2367    -  polyA_signal   SV40 poly(A) signal: SV40 polyadenylation signal
   2480..2498    -  promoter       T3 promoter: promoter for bacteriophage T3 RNA polymerase
   2543..2559    -  protein_bind   lac operator: The lac repressor binds to the lac operator to inhibit transcription in E. coli. This inhibition can be relieved by adding lactose or isopropyl-β-D-thiogalactopyranoside (IPTG). lac repressor encoded by lacI
   2567..2597    -  promoter       lac promoter: promoter for the E. coli lac operon
   2612..2633    -  protein_bind   CAP binding site: CAP binding activates transcription in the presence of cAMP. E. coli catabolite activator protein
   2646..2738    -  CDS            lacI (fragment): lac repressor; lacI; The lac repressor binds to the lac operator to inhibit transcription in E. coli. This inhibition can be relieved by adding lactose or isopropyl-β-D-thiogalactopyranoside (IPTG).
   2921..3509    -  rep_origin     ori: high-copy-number ColE1/pMB1/pBR322/pUC origin of replication
   3680..4540    -  CDS            AmpR: β-lactamase; bla; confers resistance to ampicillin, carbenicillin, and related antibiotics
   4541..4645    -  promoter       AmpR promoter: bla
   4698..5126    -  rep_origin     f1 ori (sequence partly withheld): f1 bacteriophage origin of replication; arrow indicates direction of (+) strand synthesis
   5131..5197    -  CDS            lacZα (fragment): LacZα fragment of β-galactosidase; lacZ fragment
