[The description below was written by a language model from this plasmid's Addgene catalogue record and pLannotate feature annotations shown in this document.]
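Description:
pCS2+8 Flag2AUF1(p42) is a mammalian expression plasmid built on the pCS2+8 backbone that carries the p42 isoform of human HNRNPD (heterogeneous nuclear ribonucleoprotein D, also known as AUF1), an RNA-binding protein that recognises AU-rich elements in the 3' UTRs of many mRNAs. The roughly 1.07 kb insert was introduced by ligation-independent cloning and bears an N-terminal Flag2 epitope tag. The annotation software picks this tag up as a partial match to 3xFLAG just upstream of the HNRNPD coding region. The plasmid totals about 5.2 kb and is maintained in E. coli at high copy through a ColE1/pUC-type origin with ampicillin selection from the AmpR (β-lactamase) gene. An f1 origin and remnants of lac regulatory and lacZα sequences are also present as backbone carry-over.

Expression follows the dual-promoter layout typical of the pCS2 family. The simian cytomegalovirus IE94 enhancer/promoter drives transcription in transfected mammalian cells. An SP6 promoter sits between it and the coding sequence, allowing in vitro synthesis of sense mRNA. An SV40 polyadenylation signal lies downstream of the open reading frame. A partial T7 promoter and a T3 promoter are annotated beyond the insert, facing back toward it on the opposite strand. According to the record, the construct is used to express Flag-tagged AUF1 p42 in mammalian cells and to generate mRNA for expression in zebrafish. The associated study concerns post-transcriptional regulation of Nrf2 mRNA by HuR and AUF1. The depositor sequence and the repository's sequencing result show the same set and order of features, differing only in numbering origin and by a few nucleotides in length.
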