Addgene plasmid #135946: pCS2+8 Flag2AUF1(p42)
Purpose: Expresses AUF1p42 in mammalian cells. Can also be used to generate mRNA for zebrafish expression.
Depositing lab: Yimon Aye. Publication: Post-transcriptional regulation of Nrf2-mRNA by the mRNA-binding proteins HuR and AUF1. Poganik JR, Long MJC, Disare MT, Liu X, Chang SH, Hla T, Aye Y. FASEB J. 2019 Nov 1:fj201901930R. doi: 10.1096/fj.201901930R. PubMed 31665914.
Backbone
  Vector backbone: pCS2+8
  Backbone size w/o insert (bp): 4134
  Total vector size (bp): 5207
  Vector type: Mammalian Expression
Growth in bacteria
  Bacterial resistance: Ampicillin, 100 μg/mL
  Growth temperature: 37°C
  Growth strain: DH5alpha
  Copy number: High Copy
Gene/Insert
  Gene/Insert name: heterogeneous nuclear ribonucleoprotein D (alt name: AUF1 p42)
  Species: H. sapiens (human)
  Insert size (bp): 1073
  GenBank ID: NM_031369.2
  Entrez Gene: HNRNPD (a.k.a. AUF1, AUF1A, HNRPD, P37, hnRNPD0)
  Promoter: CMV and SP6
  Tag / fusion protein: Flag2 (N terminal on insert)
  Cloning method: Ligation Independent Cloning
  Sequencing primers: 5′ CMV forward or SP6 forward; 3′ SV40 reverse
Terms and licenses: Academic/Nonprofit Terms; Industry Terms: Not Available to Industry
How to cite: pCS2+8 Flag2AUF1(p42) was a gift from Yimon Aye (Addgene plasmid # 135946 ; http://n2t.net/addgene:135946 ; RRID:Addgene_135946)
